>Addgene plasmid #147615 | pnEA-NpG-HsNot2_390-540_T | depositor full sequence | sequence record 290062 | Full Sequence
TTCTTGAAGACGAAAGGGCCTCGTGATACGCCTATTTTTATAGGTTAATGTCATGATAATAATGGTTTCT
TAGACGTCAGGTGGCACTTTTCGGGGAAATGTGCGCGGAACCCCTATTTGTTTATTTTTCTAAATACATT
CAAATATGTATCCGCTCATGAGACAATAACCCTGATAAATGCTTCAATAATATTGAAAAAGGAAGAGTAT
GAGTATTCAACATTTCCGTGTCGCCCTTATTCCCTTTTTTGCGGCATTTTGCCTTCCTGTTTTTGCTCAC
CCAGAAACGCTGGTGAAAGTAAAAGATGCTGAAGATCAGTTGGGTGCACGAGTGGGTTACATCGAACTGG
ATCTCAACAGCGGTAAGATCCTTGAGAGTTTTCGCCCCGAAGAACGTTTTCCAATGATGAGCACTTTTAA
AGTTCTGCTATGTGGCGCGGTATTATCCCGTGTTGACGCCGGGCAAGAGCAACTCGGTCGCCGCATACAC
TATTCTCAGAATGACTTGGTTGAGTACTCACCAGTCACAGAAAAGCATCTTACGGATGGCATGACAGTAA
GAGAATTATGCAGTGCTGCCATAACCATGAGTGATAACACTGCGGCCAACTTACTTCTGACAACGATCGG
AGGACCGAAGGAGCTAACCGCTTTTTTGCACAACATGGGGGATCATGTAACTCGCCTTGATCGTTGGGAA
CCGGAGCTGAATGAAGCCATACCAAACGACGAGCGTGACACCACGATGCCTGCAGCAATGGCAACAACGT
TGCGCAAACTATTAACTGGCGAACTACTTACTCTAGCTTCCCGGCAACAATTAATAGACTGGATGGAGGC
GGATAAAGTTGCAGGACCACTTCTGCGCTCGGCCCTTCCGGCTGGCTGGTTTATTGCTGATAAATCTGGA
GCCGGTGAGCGTGGGTCTCGCGGTATCATTGCAGCACTGGGGCCAGATGGTAAGCCCTCCCGTATCGTAG
TTATCTACACGACGGGGAGTCAGGCAACTATGGATGAACGAAATAGACAGATCGCTGAGATAGGTGCCTC
ACTGATTAAGCATTGGTAACTGTCAGACCAAGTTTACTCATATATACTTTAGATTGATTTAAAACTTCAT
TTTTAATTTAAAAGGATCTAGGTGAAGATCCTTTTTGATAATCTCATGACCAAAATCCCTTAACGTGAGT
TTTCGTTCCACTGAGCGTCAGACCCCGTAGAAAAGATCAAAGGATCTTCTTGAGATCCTTTTTTTCTGCG
CGTAATCTGCTGCTTGCAAACAAAAAAACCACCGCTACCAGCGGTGGTTTGTTTGCCGGATCAAGAGCTA
CCAACTCTTTTTCCGAAGGTAACTGGCTTCAGCAGAGCGCAGATACCAAATACTGTCCTTCTAGTGTAGC
CGTAGTTAGGCCACCACTTCAAGAACTCTGTAGCACCGCCTACATACCTCGCTCTGCTAATCCTGTTACC
AGTGGCTGCTGCCAGTGGCGATAAGTCGTGTCTTACCGGGTTGGACTCAAGACGATAGTTACCGGATAAG
GCGCAGCGGTCGGGCTGAACGGGGGGTTCGTGCACACAGCCCAGCTTGGAGCGAACGACCTACACCGAAC
TGAGATACCTACAGCGTGAGCTATGAGAAAGCGCCACGCTTCCCGAAGGGAGAAAGGCGGACAGGTATCC
GGTAAGCGGCAGGGTCGGAACAGGAGAGCGCACGAGGGAGCTTCCAGGGGGAAACGCCTGGTATCTTTAT
AGTCCTGTCGGGTTTCGCCACCTCTGACTTGAGCGTCGATTTTTGTGATGCTCGTCAGGGGGGCGGAGCC
TATGGAAAAACGCCAGCAACGCGGCCTTTTTACGGTTCCTGGCCTTTTGCTGGCCTTTTGCTCACATGTT
CTTTCCTGCGTTATCCCCTGATTCTGTGGATAACCGTATTACCGCCTTTGAGTGAGCTGATACCGCTCGC
CGCAGCCGAACGACCGAGCGCAGCGAGTCAGTGAGCGAGGAAGCGGAAGAGCGCCTGATGCGGTATTTTC
TCCTTACGCATCTGTGCGGTATTTCACACCGCATATATGGTGCACTCTCAGTACAATCTGCTCTGATGCC
GCATAGTTAAGCCAGTATACACTCCGCTATCGCTACGTGACTGGGTCATGGCTGCGCCCCGACACCCGCC
AACACCCGCTGACGCGCCCTGACGGGCTTGTCTGCTCCCGGCATCCGCTTACAGACAAGCTGTGACCGTC
TCCGGGAGCTGCATGTGTCAGAGGTTTTCACCGTCATCACCGAAACGCGCGAGGCAGCTGCGGTAAAGCT
CATCAGCGTGGTCGTGAAGCGATTCACAGATGTCTGCCTGTTCATCCGCGTCCAGCTCGTTGAGTTTCTC
CAGAAGCGTTAATGTCTGGCTTCTGATAAAGCGGGCCATGTTAAGGGCGGTTTTTTCCTGTTTGGTCACT
GATGCCTCCGTGTAAGGGGGATTTCTGTTCATGGGGGTAATGATACCGATGAAACGAGAGAGGATGCTCA
CGATACGGGTTACTGATGATGAACATGCCCGGTTACTGGAACGTTGTGAGGGTAAACAACTGGCGGTATG
GATGCGGCGGGACCAGAGAAAAATCACTCAGGGTCAATGCCAGCGCTTCGTTAATACAGATGTAGGTGTT
CCACAGGGTAGCCAGCAGCATCCTGCGATGCAGATCCGGAACATAATGGTGCAGGGCGCTGACTTCCGCG
TTTCCAGACTTTACGAAACACGGAAACCGAAGACCATTCATGTTGTTGCTCAGGTCGCAGACGTTTTGCA
GCAGCAGTCGCTTCACGTTCGCTCGCGTATCGGTGATTCATTCTGCTAACCAGTAAGGCAACCCCGCCAG
CCTAGCCGGGTCCTCAACGACAGGAGCACGATCATGCGCACCCGTGGCCAGGACCCAACGCTGCCCGAGA
TGCGCCGCGTGCGGCTGCTGGAGATGGCGGACGCGATGGATATGTTCTGCCAAGGGTTGGTTTGCGCATT
CACAGTTCTCCGCAAGAATTGATTGGCTCCAATTCTTGGAGTGGTGAATCCGTTAGCGAGGTGCCGCCGG
CTTCCATTCAGGTCGAGGTGGCCCGGCTCCATGCACCGCGACGCAACGCGGGGAGGCAGACAAGGTATAG
GGCGGCGCCTACAATCCATGCCAACCCGTTCCATGTGCTCGCCGAGGCGGCATAAATCGCCGTGACGATC
AGCGGTCCAGTGATCGAAGTTAGGCTGGTAAGAGCCGCGAGCGATCCTTGAAGCTGTCCCTGATGGTCGT
CATCTACCTGCCTGGACAGCATGGCCTGCAACGCGGGCATCCCGATGCCGCCGGAAGCGAGAAGAATCAT
AATGGGGAAGGCCATCCAGCCTCGCGTCGCGAACGCCAGCAAGACGTAGCCCAGCGCGTCGGCCGCCATG
CCGGCGATAATGGCCTGCTTCTCGCCGAAACGTTTGGTGGCGGGACCAGTGACGAAGGCTTGAGCGAGGG
CGTGCAAGATTCCGAATACCGCAAGCGACAGGCCGATCATCGTCGCGCTCCAGCGAAAGCGGTCCTCGCC
GAAAATGACCCAGAGCGCTGCCGGCACCTGTCCTACGAGTTGCATGATAAAGAAGACAGTCATAAGTGCG
GCGACGATAGTCATGCCCCGCGCCCACCGGAAGGAGCTGACTGGGTTGAAGGCTCTCAAGGGCATCGGTC
GAGATCCCGGTGCCTAATGAGTGAGCTAACTTACATTAATTGCGTTGCGCTCACTGCCCGCTTTCCAGTC
GGGAAACCTGTCGTGCCAGCTGCATTAATGAATCGGCCAACGCGCGGGGAGAGGCGGTTTGCGTATTGGG
CGCCAGGGTGGTTTTTCTTTTCACCAGTGAGACGGGCAACAGCTGATTGCCCTTCACCGCCTGGCCCTGA
GAGAGTTGCAGCAAGCGGTCCACGCTGGTTTGCCCCAGCAGGCGAAAATCCTGTTTGATGGTGGTTAACG
GCGGGATATAACATGAGCTGTCTTCGGTATCGTCGTATCCCACTACCGAGATATCCGCACCAACGCGCAG
CCCGGACTCGGTAATGGCGCGCATTGCGCCCAGCGCCATCTGATCGTTGGCAACCAGCATCGCAGTGGGA
ACGATGCCCTCATTCAGCATTTGCATGGTTTGTTGAAAACCGGACATGGCACTCCAGTCGCCTTCCCGTT
CCGCTATCGGCTGAATTTGATTGCGAGTGAGATATTTATGCCAGCCAGCCAGACGCAGACGCGCCGAGAC
AGAACTTAATGGGCCCGCTAACAGCGCGATTTGCTGGTGACCCAATGCGACCAGATGCTCCACGCCCAGT
CGCGTACCGTCTTCATGGGAGAAAATAATACTGTTGATGGGTGTCTGGTCAGAGACATCAAGAAATAACG
CCGGAACATTAGTGCAGGCAGCTTCCACAGCAATGGCATCCTGGTCATCCAGCGGATAGTTAATGATCAG
CCCACTGACGCGTTGCGCGAGAAGATTGTGCACCGCCGCTTTACAGGCTTCGACGCCGCTTCGTTCTACC
ATCGACACCACCACGCTGGCACCCAGTTGATCGGCGCGAGATTTAATCGCCGCGACAATTTGCGACGGCG
CGTGCAGGGCCAGACTGGAGGTGGCAACGCCAATCAGCAACGACTGTTTGCCCGCCAGTTGTTGTGCCAC
GCGGTTGGGAATGTAATTCAGCTCCGCCATCGCCGCTTCCACTTTTTCCCGCGTTTTCGCAGAAACGTGG
CTGGCCTGGTTCACCACGCGGGAAACGGTCTGATAAGAGACACCGGCATACTCTGCGACATCGTATAACG
TTACTGGTTTCACATTCACCACCCTGAATTGACTCTCTTCCGGGCGCTATCATGCCATACCGCGAAAGGT
TTTGCGCCATTCGATGGTGTCCGGGATCTCGACGCTCTCCCTTATGCGACTCCTGCATTAGGAAGCAGCC
CAGTAGTAGGTTGAGGCCGTTGAGCACCGCCGCCGCAAGGAATGGTGCATGCAAGGAGATGGCGCCCAAC
AGTCCCCCGGCCACGGGGCCTGCCACCATACCCACGCCGAAACAAGCGCTCATGAGCCCGAAGTGGCGAG
CCCGATCTTCCCCATCGGTGATGTCGGCGATATAGGCGCCAGCAACCGCACCTGTGGCGCCGGTGATGCC
GGCCACGATGCGTCCGGCGTAGAGGATCGAGATCTCGATCCCGCGAAATTAATACGACTCACTATAGGGG
AATTGTGAGCGGATAACAATTCCCCACTAGTAATAATTTTGTTTAACTTTAAGAAGGAGATATACCATGG
CCCCTATACTAGGTTATTGGAAAATTAAGGGCCTTGTGCAACCCACTCGACTTCTTTTGGAATATCTTGA
AGAAAAATATGAAGAGCATTTGTATGAGCGCGATGAAGGTGATAAATGGCGAAACAAAAAGTTTGAATTG
GGTTTGGAGTTTCCCAATCTTCCTTATTATATTGATGGTGATGTTAAATTAACACAGTCTATGGCCATCA
TACGTTATATAGCTGACAAGCACAACATGTTGGGTGGTTGTCCAAAAGAGCGTGCAGAGATTTCAATGCT
TGAAGGAGCGGTTTTGGATATTAGATACGGTGTTTCGAGAATTGCATATAGTAAAGACTTTGAAACTCTC
AAAGTTGATTTTCTTAGCAAGCTACCTGAAATGCTGAAAATGTTCGAAGATCGTTTATGTCATAAAACAT
ATTTAAATGGTGATCATGTAACCCATCCTGACTTCATGTTGTATGACGCTCTTGATGTTGTTTTATACAT
GGACCCAATGTGCCTGGATGCGTTCCCAAAATTAGTTTGTTTTAAAAAACGTATTGAAGCTATCCCACAA
ATTGATAAGTACTTGAAATCCAGCAAGTATATAGCATGGCCTTTGCAGGGCTGGCAAGCCACGTTTGGTG
GTGGCGACCATCCGCCAAAATCGGATGGTACCGGCAGCGGCCTGGAAGTTCTGTTCCAGGGGCCCCATAT
GAACTCTCCTGAAAATCTCTACCCCAAATTTGCGTCACCCTGGGCATCTTCACCTTGTCGACCTCAAGAC
ATAGACTTCCATGTTCCATCTGAGTACTTAACGAACATTCACATTAGGGATAAGCTGGCTGCAATAAAAC
TTGGCCGATATGGTGAAGACCTTCTCTTCTATCTCTATTACATGAATGGAGGAGACGTATTACAACTTTT
AGCTGCAGTGGAGCTTTTTAACCGTGATTGGAGATACCACAAAGAAGAACGAGTATGGATTACCAGGGCA
CCAGGCATGGAGCCAACAATGAAAACCAATACCTATGAGAGGGGAACATATTACTTCTTTGACTGTCTTA
ACTGGAGGAAAGTAGCTAAGGAGTTCCATCTGGAATATGACAAATTAGAAGAACGGCCTCACCTGCCATC
CACCTTCAACTACAACCCTGCTCAGCAAGCCTTCTAAGGATCCTAATAGTCTAGAGCTAGCCCTAGGAGA
TCCGGCTGCTAACAAAGCCCGAAAGGAAGCTGAGTTGGCTGCTGCCACCGCTGAGCAATAACTAGCATAA
CCCCTTGGGGCCTCTAAACGGGTCTTGAGGGGTTTTTTGCTGAAAGGAGGAACTATATCCGGATATCCCG
CAAGAGGCCCGGCAGTACCGGCATAACCAAGCCTATGCCTACAGCATCCAGGGTGACGGTGCCGAGGATG
ACGATGAGCGCATTGTTAGATTTCATACACGGTGCCTGACTGCGTTAGCAATTTAACTGTGATAAACTAC
CGCATTAAAGCTTATCGATGATAAGCTGTCAAACATGAGAA
Features (pLannotate 1.2.2; 20 found; start..end, strand, type, name):
    104..208     +  promoter       AmpR promoter: bla
    209..1069    +  CDS            AmpR: β-lactamase; bla; confers resistance to ampicillin, carbenicillin, and related antibiotics
   1240..1828    +  rep_origin     ori: high-copy-number ColE1/pMB1/pBR322/pUC origin of replication
   2014..2156    -  misc_feature   bom: basis of mobility region from pBR322
   2258..2449    -  CDS            rop: Rop protein, which maintains plasmids at low copy number; rop
   2466..2846    +  CDS            YPB1_ECOLX: Protein predicted: Swiss-Prot protein existence level 4. From Escherichia coli.
   3088..3712    -  CDS            TcR (fragment): tetracycline efflux protein; tet; confers resistance to tetracycline
   3727..3748    -  protein_bind   CAP binding site: CAP binding activates transcription in the presence of cAMP. E. coli catabolite activator protein
   3761..4843    -  CDS            lacI: lac repressor; lacI; The lac repressor binds to the lac operator to inhibit transcription in E. coli. This inhibition can be relieved by adding lactose or isopropyl-β-D-thiogalactopyranoside (IPTG).
   4844..4921    -  promoter       lacI promoter: lacI
   4929..5208    -  CDS            TcR (fragment): tetracycline efflux protein; tet; confers resistance to tetracycline
   5230..5248    +  promoter       T7 promoter: promoter for bacteriophage T7 RNA polymerase
   5249..5273    +  protein_bind   lac operator: The lac repressor binds to the lac operator to inhibit transcription in E. coli. This inhibition can be relieved by adding lactose or isopropyl-β-D-thiogalactopyranoside (IPTG). lac repressor encoded by lacI
   5288..5310    +  RBS            RBS: efficient ribosome binding site from bacteriophage T7 gene 10 (Olins and Rangwala, 1989)
   5321..5971    +  CDS            GST: glutathione S-transferase from Schistosoma japonicum
   5983..6474    +  CDS            CNOT2 (fragment): CNOT2_HUMAN - Also known as CDC36, NOT2. Experimental evidence at protein level: Swiss-Prot protein existence level 1. Component of the CCR4-NOT complex which is one of the major cellular mRNA deadenylases and is linked to various cellular processes including bulk mRNA degradation, miRNA-mediated repression, translational repression during translational initiation and general transcription regulation. Additional complex functions may be a consequence of its influence on mRNA expression. Required for the CCR4- NOT complex structural integrity. Can repress transcription and may link the CCR4-NOT
   6515..6564    +  CDS            SET1 (fragment): solubility-enhancement tag derived from T7 phage gene 10B
   6572..6619    +  terminator     T7 terminator: transcription terminator for bacteriophage T7 RNA polymerase
   6642..6746    -  CDS            TcR (fragment): tetracycline efflux protein; tet; confers resistance to tetracycline
   6794..6822    -  promoter       tet promoter: E. coli promoter for tetracycline efflux protein gene
