[The description below was written by a language model from this plasmid's Addgene catalogue record and pLannotate feature annotations shown in this document.]
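Description:
pnEA-NpG-HsNot2_390-540_T is a 6.8 kb bacterial expression plasmid for producing a C-terminal fragment of human CNOT2 (NOT2), residues 390–540, in E. coli. The catalogue lists the backbone as unknown, but the annotated features show a pBR322/pET-like architecture: a ColE1/pMB1-type origin accompanied by the bom mobility region and the rop gene, which holds copy number down and fits the "low copy" listing. They also show an ampicillin resistance gene (bla) with its own promoter, and a lacI repressor cassette. Several disrupted fragments of the tetracycline resistance gene and its promoter remain as backbone remnants and are not expected to be functional, so selection is by ampicillin.

The expression cassette is driven by a T7 promoter followed by a lac operator and the strong ribosome binding site from phage T7 gene 10, and it ends at a T7 terminator. Transcription therefore depends on a host supplying T7 RNA polymerase. It is repressed by the plasmid-encoded lac repressor until it is induced with IPTG. The coding region places Schistosoma japonicum glutathione S-transferase (GST) upstream of the CNOT2 fragment, giving an N-terminal GST fusion suited to glutathione affinity purification. The short gap between the two may hold a linker or protease site, but none is annotated. A small match to a T7 gene 10-derived sequence just before the terminator is probably vector-derived rather than a deliberate tag.

CNOT2 is a component of the CCR4-NOT deadenylase complex and is required for its structural integrity. The associated publication concerns the structure and assembly of the human NOT module, so the plasmid was presumably used to make recombinant protein for structural and interaction studies. The depositor sequence may be theoretical rather than fully verified.
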