Addgene plasmid #147615: pnEA-NpG-HsNot2_390-540_T
Purpose: Bacterial Expression of HsNot2_390-540
Depositing lab: Elisa Izaurralde. Depositing organization: Max Planck Institute for Developmental Biology. Publication: Structure and assembly of the NOT module of the human CCR4-NOT complex. Boland A, Chen Y, Raisch T, Jonas S, Kuzuoglu-Ozturk D, Wohlbold L, Weichenrieder O, Izaurralde E. Nat Struct Mol Biol. 2013 Nov;20(11):1289-97. doi: 10.1038/nsmb.2681. Epub 2013 Oct 13. PubMed 24121232.
Backbone
  Vector backbone: Unknown
  Vector type: Bacterial Expression
Growth in bacteria
  Bacterial resistance: Ampicillin, 100 μg/mL
  Growth temperature: 37°C
  Growth strain: DH5alpha
  Copy number: Low Copy
Gene/Insert
  Gene/Insert name: HsNot2_390-540 (alt name: CNOT2)
  Species: H. sapiens (human)
  Entrez Gene: CNOT2 (a.k.a. CDC36, HSPC131, IDNADFS, NOT2, NOT2H)
  Cloning method: Unknown
Terms and licenses: Academic/Nonprofit Terms; Industry Terms: Not Available to Industry
Depositor comments: ORF extracted from NCBI: NM_014515.5. Plasmids from this collection were made available to the research community and donated after the lab closed. Please note that the sequence provided by the depositing laboratory may be theoretical/predicted or based on Sanger sequencing results. There may be discrepancies between sequencing results obtained by Addgene and the depositor sequence. If an Addgene verified sequence is not available, please contact before placing your order to request that our lab fully sequence the plasmid.
How to cite: pnEA-NpG-HsNot2_390-540_T was a gift from Elisa Izaurralde (Addgene plasmid # 147615 ; http://n2t.net/addgene:147615 ; RRID:Addgene_147615)
